Addgene plasmid #136136: L1_lacZgRNA-Ck3
Purpose: L1 in position 3, to clone gRNA target using BbsI, lacZ blue-white screening
Depositing lab: Jim Haseloff. Depositing organization: University of Cambridge. Publication: Systematic tools for reprogramming plant gene expression in a simple model, Marchantia polymorpha. Sauret-Gueto S, Frangedakis E, Silvestri L, Rebmann M, Tomaselli M, Markel K, Delmans M, West A, Patron NJ, Haseloff J. ACS Synth Biol. 2020 Mar 12. doi: 10.1021/acssynbio.9b00511. PubMed 32163700.
Backbone
  Vector backbone: pCk3
  Vector type: Plant Expression, Synthetic Biology
Growth in bacteria
  Bacterial resistance: Kanamycin, 50 μg/mL
  Growth temperature: 37°C
  Growth strain: DH5alpha
  Copy number: High Copy
Gene/Insert
  Gene/Insert name: p5-MpU6:lacZgRNA
  gRNA/shRNA sequence: scaffold: tttagagctagaaatagcaagttaaaataaggctagtccgttatcaacttgaaaaagtggcaccgagtcggtgc
  Species: Marchantia polymorpha
  Mutation: BsaI/ SapI domesticated
  Cloning method: Restriction Enzyme; 5′ cloning site BbsI (destroyed during cloning); 3′ cloning site BbsI (destroyed during cloning)
  Sequencing primers: 5′ n/a
Terms and licenses: Academic/Nonprofit Terms; Industry Terms: Not Available to Industry
Depositor comments: Please visit https://www.biorxiv.org/content/10.1101/2020.02.29.971002v1 for bioRxiv preprint.
How to cite: L1_lacZgRNA-Ck3 was a gift from Jim Haseloff (Addgene plasmid # 136136 ; http://n2t.net/addgene:136136 ; RRID:Addgene_136136)
