[The description below was written by a language model from this plasmid's Addgene catalogue record and pLannotate feature annotations shown in this document.]
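Description:
L1_lacZgRNA-Ck3 is a Level 1 (L1), position 3 plasmid built in the pCk3 backbone, part of a modular synthetic biology toolkit for engineering gene expression in the liverwort Marchantia polymorpha. It is a 9,098 bp binary-type plant vector. A high-copy ColE1/pUC-type origin and a kanamycin resistance gene, aph(3')-Ia, support propagation and selection in E. coli. The pVS1 oriV, RepA and StaA functions provide replication and stable maintenance in a broader range of bacterial hosts, typically Agrobacterium. Nopaline-type left and right T-DNA border repeats flank the cargo region, so the assembled content can be transferred into plant cells. The depositor and sequencing-derived records are the same length and carry the same 19 annotated features, in opposite orientation and with different start points.

The insert is recorded as p5-MpU6:lacZgRNA, meaning a Marchantia U6 promoter intended to drive a single guide RNA. The promoter itself was not picked up by the automated annotation and probably lies in the unannotated stretch inside the T-DNA. Next to the Streptococcus pyogenes Cas9 gRNA scaffold is a lacZα cassette, comprising a CAP binding site, lac promoter and operator, a pUC multiple cloning site and a lacZα fragment. This cassette acts as a placeholder for the target sequence. Digestion with BbsI releases it so that a gRNA target (spacer) can be inserted, which destroys the BbsI sites. Successful clones are identified as white colonies in blue-white screening. The insert has been domesticated to remove internal BsaI and SapI sites, which keeps it compatible with later Type IIS assembly. Once a target is cloned, the resulting guide expression unit occupies position 3 in higher-level multigene assemblies for CRISPR/Cas9 work in Marchantia. The plasmid itself carries no annotated Cas9 gene or plant selection marker.
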