Features (pLannotate 1.2.2; 19 found; start..end, strand, type, name):
    433..457     +  misc_feature   LB T-DNA repeat: left border repeat from nopaline C58 T-DNA
   2582..2681    +  misc_feature   bom (fragment): basis of mobility region from pBR322
   2690..2845    -  CDS            lacZα (fragment): LacZα fragment of β-galactosidase; lacZ fragment
   2842..2898    +  misc_feature   MCS: pUC18/19 multiple cloning site
   2935..2951    -  protein_bind   lac operator: The lac repressor binds to the lac operator to inhibit transcription in E. coli. This inhibition can be relieved by adding lactose or isopropyl-β-D-thiogalactopyranoside (IPTG). lac repressor encoded by lacI
   2959..2989    -  promoter       lac promoter: promoter for the E. coli lac operon
   3004..3025    -  protein_bind   CAP binding site: CAP binding activates transcription in the presence of cAMP. E. coli catabolite activator protein
   3038..3079    -  CDS            lacI (fragment): lac repressor; lacI; The lac repressor binds to the lac operator to inhibit transcription in E. coli. This inhibition can be relieved by adding lactose or isopropyl-β-D-thiogalactopyranoside (IPTG).
   3087..3162    +  misc_RNA       gRNA scaffold: guide RNA scaffold for the Streptococcus pyogenes CRISPR/Cas9 system
   3174..3195    -  protein_bind   attB2 (fragment): mutant version of attB; recombination site for the Gateway® BP reaction BP Clonase™
   3221..3245    +  misc_feature   RB T-DNA repeat: right border repeat from nopaline C58 T-DNA
   3585..3986    +  CDS            Y4CG_SINFN (fragment): Protein inferred from homology: Swiss-Prot protein existence level 3. From Sinorhizobium fredii (strain NBRC 101917 / NGR234).
   4546..5175    +  CDS            pVS1 StaA: stability protein from the Pseudomonas plasmid pVS1 (Heeb et al., 2000)
   5604..6677    +  CDS            pVS1 RepA: replication protein from the Pseudomonas plasmid pVS1 (Heeb et al., 2000)
   6743..6937    +  rep_origin     pVS1 oriV: origin of replication for the Pseudomonas plasmid pVS1 (Heeb et al., 2000)
   7140..7179    +  CDS            rop (fragment): Rop protein, which maintains plasmids at low copy number; rop
   7281..7421    +  misc_feature   bom: basis of mobility region from pBR322
   7607..8195    -  rep_origin     ori: high-copy-number ColE1/pMB1/pBR322/pUC origin of replication
   8283..9098    -  CDS            KanR: aminoglycoside phosphotransferase; aph(3')-Ia; confers resistance to kanamycin in bacteria or G418 (Geneticin®) in eukaryotes
>Addgene plasmid #136136 | L1_lacZgRNA-Ck3 | depositor full sequence | sequence record 262880 | L1_lacZgRNA-Ck3 sequence 9098 bps
AACAGAACTTATTATTTCCTTCCTCTTTTCTACAGTATTTAAAGATACCCCAAGAAGCTAATTATAACAA
GACGAACTCCAATTCACTGTTCCTTGCATTCTAAAACCTTAAATACCAGAAAACAGCTTTTTCAAAGTTG
TTTTCAAAGTTGGCGTATAACATAGTATCGACGGAGCCGATTTTGAAACCGCGGTGATCACAGGCAGCAA
CGCTCTGTCATCGTTACAATCAACATGCTACCCTCCGCGAGATCATCCGTGTTTCAAACCCGGCAGCTTA
GTTGCCGTTCTTCCGAATAGCATCGGTAACATGAGCAAAGTCTGCCGCCTTACAACGGCTCTCCCGCTGA
CGCCGTCCCGGACTGATGGGCTGCCTGTATCGAGTGGTGATTTTGTGCCGAGCTGCCGGTCGGGGAGCTG
TTGGCTGGCTGGTGGCAGGATATATTGTGGTGTAAACATAACGAATTGCTCTTCATACAGGAGTATTCAT
TCAAAAGAGATTTTTAAAGATCAATTTTTCTTTCTCATAAGTCTAATACGTCATGATAATAACTTTAAAA
AAAATTGAACTCGTTAAAAAATTTGATCAAATTTTAATTTATTATTAGATCATATATTACATATCAGTTT
CATAATGTTATACTAAGATCTTTCATATATATTTTAACCCACGAGACAAAATATGTTTATATCTTTATTT
ATTTAAATATTTTTTAGCTCAAAACATCGCAAACTCAGCTATCATAATGCTTTTTAATGAAAAAAACAAA
TTTTCCTATCATACTCTCATTGTTTATAATTTTTTAGAAAAAAAACTTGAAGATAAAATAACAACAATAA
TAGTTTCAAAAGCACATTTTTGTTGTAAATTTCAAGAAAAATACAATCATATTACTGATTGACTACAAAA
ATTTGTAAATTAATCCAGGCTACATGTTTAAGATGTGTCAAAACTGCATCATCTACATCTCATTTTAATT
TTTCTAAACTACATACATAGTATCAATAACAATTGAACAATGCTAGTTAATGTGTTATACTCATTAGCTT
GTAATATATCTTCAACTTGATGAATCGGATTGATCATAAAATTTCACAAACTTATGTGCTGATTAATAAA
AAATATAATCAGATTTTTCATGAATAATTAAGATAAATAACACATGCAAGTCTCAATTAGAATTTAACAA
TCTGACTATAAAAAGTCGGTTTATCTTGATTTTCACAAAAATTTAACATAGTTTCAAGGTGAATGGGCTT
TTATTTTAATCCAATCAACTATTTGACACATACATCTTGCAAATTTATTTATTTTTTATGGAAAAAAACA
TGATTTATGTTTTTCTTTGAGAAAGTATATTGTGGATTGTCAAAAAAAACCTATGGAAGATTTATATGTA
AGAGTTAAAAATTTATTTTCAAATATGTCAACAATCCACAATATCGAAGAAAATTTTCAAAAAATCATCA
CATATGATGTAAATATAATATGAATATGTGCAATCTTATTTCATTTTACTCTGAAAACTTAATTTCTTTT
TATAGAGCATTCTGTACTTACTGGTGTCAAATATACAGATAAAATGCAGTCCATAACGTATCACTCTATA
AGCAAAATCATAAACTTCGTGATCTCTCACAGTTCAAACGAGAACTATAGAAACCCTTCAACTAGCAAAA
AACTCACAACTTTCTATTCCAATATCTTTAATTGTCTGACGATTTACAAATAGAAACGAAAACCAGACAC
ACACACACACGCAAACTACAAAGTAAAAACACAACCACCTGACATTAGACAGTGAGATTATTAAACATCC
TAAACTAAAAAACAAACAAATTAATTCTCTATGTACAAGTCCCCATCGTGATCAATTTTTGCATCCCAAT
ATAGTGGCGGTTAGTATAAGAGGACCTTCGTCTATTCACTCTCCATGTTTGTCAAACTATAGTACAGTAC
ATATATGTATGGGAACAAATTCCGAACACTCTAGTACACTCCTCAACGCAAGTTCTATCTCATATCTCTG
CAAGAGCTTATTCCAAGAAACTTTCTTGTGCTTCTATGCATGCCCAGGTACCTTAAGTCGCGCGCATAGT
CACTTCACAGCCTTTTCAGTTCTCCCTTTGATGGCTCAGAGTGACGCAACTGCACAAAAATAAGAAAAAA
GTCGAAGCGTCACGAGAGATGTATCCGGCTAGTTTCCTTGGAGTTCGGATTGCTCTCTTTCTCTGTCTCC
CCGAACCATATGGAATTTATGAACTGCTGTTCACTAGTCAGTCACTTGTTTCAGAACTTTTGAGTGGTCG
ATTTATCCACCTTCTTGTTTCTTCCTGGGTCCAGAATCTGACTTCTTGAGACAACAAACAGTGCACAGTG
GATCGAAGAATGACCACAGTTGAGACACGTGGCGCTGGCCTCATTTATTGCACCATACGTTTAGTGAAGA
ACTGAATAATGGTGGATATAAAGCAGAGTTGCACCCAGCCTCTCGATGTCTTCCACAGCTTGTCTGTAAG
CGGATGCCGGGAGCAGACAAGCCCGTCAGGGCGCGTCAGCGGGTGTTGGCGGGTGTCGGGGCTGGCTTAA
CTATGCGGCATCAGAGCAGATTGTACTGAGAGTGCACCATATGCGGTGTGAAATACCGCACAGATGCGTA
AGGAGAAAATACCGCATCAGGCGCTCATCCGCCATTCAGGCTGCGCAACTGTTGGGAAGGGCGATCGGCG
CAGGCCTCTTCGCTATTACGCCAGCTGGCGAAAGGGGGATGTGCTGCAAGGCGATTAAGTTGGGTAACGC
CAGGGTTTTCCCAGTCACGACGTTGTAAAACGACGGCCAGTGAATTCGAGCTCGGTACCCGGGGATCCTC
TAGAGTCGACCTGCAGGCATGCAAGCTTGGCGTAATCATGGTCATAGCTGTTTCCTGTGTGAAATTGTTA
TCCGCTCACAATTCCACACAACATACGAGCCGGAAGCATATAGTGTAAAGCCTGGGGTGCCTAATGAGTG
AGCTAACTCACATTAATTGCGTTGCGCTCACTGCCCGCTTTCCAGTCGGGAAACCTGTCGTGCCAGCTGG
GAAGACGTTTTAGAGCTAGAAATAGCAAGTTAAAATAAGGCTAGTCCGTTATCAACTTGAAAAAGTGGCA
CCGAGTCGGTGCTTTTTTTCTAGACCCAGCTTTCTTGTACAAAGTTGGCCGCTACAGTGAAGAGCAATTC
TGACAGGATATATTGGCGGGTAAACCTAAGAGAAAAGAGCGTTTATTAGAATAATCGGATATTTAAAAGG
GCGTGAAAAGGTTTATCCGTTCGTCCATTTGTATGTGCATGCCAACCACAGGGTTCCCCTCGGGATCAAA
GTACTTTGATCCAACCCCTCCGCTGCTATAGTGCAGTCGGCTTCTGACGTTCAGTGCAGCCGTCATCTGA
AAACGACATGTCGCACAAGTCCTAAGTTACGCGACAGGCTGCCGCCCTGCCCTTTTCCTGGCGTTTTCTT
GTCGCGTGTTTTAGTCGCATAAAGTAGAATACTTGCGACTAGAACCGGAGACATTACGCCATGAACAAGA
GCGCCGCCGCTGGCCTGCTGGGCTATGCCCGCGTCAGCACCGACGACCAGGACTTGACCAACCAACGGGC
CGAACTGCACGCGGCCGGCTGCACCAAGCTGTTTTCCGAGAAGATCACCGGCACCAGGCGCGACCGCCCG
GAGCTGGCCAGGATGCTTGACCACCTACGCCCTGGCGACGTTGTGACAGTGACCAGGCTAGACCGCCTGG
CCCGCAGCACCCGCGACCTACTGGACATTGCCGAGCGCATCCAGGAGGCCGGCGCGGGCCTGCGTAGCCT
GGCAGAGCCGTGGGCCGACACCACCACGCCGGCCGGCCGCATGGTGTTGACCGTGTTCGCCGGCATTGCC
GAGTTCGAGCGTTCCCTAATCATCGACCGCACCCGGAGCGGGCGCGAGGCCGCCAAGGCCCGAGGCGTGA
AGTTTGGCCCCCGCCCTACCCTCACCCCGGCACAGATCGCGCACGCCCGCGAGCTGATCGACCAGGAAGG
CCGCACCGTGAAAGAGGCGGCTGCACTGCTTGGCGTGCATCGCTCGACCCTGTACCGCGCACTTGAGCGC
AGCGAGGAAGTGACGCCCACCGAGGCCAGGCGGCGCGGTGCCTTCCGTGAGGACGCATTGACCGAGGCCG
ACGCCCTGGCGGCCGCCGAGAATGAACGCCAAGAGGAACAAGCATGAAACCGCACCAGGACGGCCAGGAC
GAACCGTTTTTCATTACCGAAGAGATCGAGGCGGAGATGATCGCGGCCGGGTACGTGTTCGAGCCGCCCG
CGCACCTCTCAACCGTGCGGCTGCATGAAATCCTGGCCGGTTTGTCTGATGCCAAGCTGGCGGCCTGGCC
GGCCAGCTTGGCCGCTGAAGAAACCGAGCGCCGCCGTCTAAAAAGGTGATGTGTATTTGAGTAAAACAGC
TTGCGTCATGCGGTCGCTGCGTATATGATGCGATGAGTAAATAAACAAATACGCAAGGGGAACGCATGAA
GGTTATCGCTGTACTTAACCAGAAAGGCGGGTCAGGCAAGACGACCATCGCAACCCATCTAGCCCGCGCC
CTGCAACTCGCCGGGGCCGATGTTCTGTTAGTCGATTCCGATCCCCAGGGCAGTGCCCGCGATTGGGCGG
CCGTGCGGGAAGATCAACCGCTAACCGTTGTCGGCATCGACCGCCCGACGATTGACCGCGACGTGAAGGC
CATCGGCCGGCGCGACTTCGTAGTGATCGACGGAGCGCCCCAGGCGGCGGACTTGGCTGTGTCCGCGATC
AAGGCAGCCGACTTCGTGCTGATTCCGGTGCAGCCAAGCCCTTACGACATATGGGCCACCGCCGACCTGG
TGGAGCTGGTTAAGCAGCGCATTGAGGTCACGGATGGAAGGCTACAAGCGGCCTTTGTCGTGTCGCGGGC
GATCAAAGGCACGCGCATCGGCGGTGAGGTTGCCGAGGCGCTGGCCGGGTACGAGCTGCCCATTCTTGAG
TCCCGTATCACGCAGCGCGTGAGCTACCCAGGCACTGCCGCCGCCGGCACAACCGTTCTTGAATCAGAAC
CCGAGGGCGACGCTGCCCGCGAGGTCCAGGCGCTGGCCGCTGAAATTAAATCAAAACTCATTTGAGTTAA
TGAGGTAAAGAGAAAATGAGCAAAAGCACAAACACGCTAAGTGCCGGCCGTCCGAGCGCACGCAGCAGCA
AGGCTGCAACGTTGGCCAGCCTGGCAGACACGCCAGCCATGAAGCGGGTCAACTTTCAGTTGCCGGCGGA
GGATCACACCAAGCTGAAGATGTACGCGGTACGCCAAGGCAAGACCATTACCGAGCTGCTATCTGAATAC
ATCGCGCAGCTACCAGAGTAAATGAGCAAATGAATAAATGAGTAGATGAATTTTAGCGGCTAAAGGAGGC
GGCATGGAAAATCAAGAACAACCAGGCACCGACGCCGTGGAATGCCCCATGTGTGGAGGAACGGGCGGTT
GGCCAGGCGTAAGCGGCTGGGTTGCCTGCCGGCCCTGCAATGGCACTGGAACCCCCAAGCCCGAGGAATC
GGCGTGAGCGGTCGCAAACCATCCGGCCCGGTACAAATCGGCGCGGCGCTGGGTGATGACCTGGTGGAGA
AGTTGAAGGCCGCGCAGGCCGCCCAGCGGCAACGCATCGAGGCAGAAGCACGCCCCGGTGAATCGTGGCA
AGCGGCCGCTGATCGAATCCGCAAAGAATCCCGGCAACCGCCGGCAGCCGGTGCGCCGTCGATTAGGAAG
CCGCCCAAGGGCGACGAGCAACCAGATTTTTTCGTTCCGATGCTCTATGACGTGGGCACCCGCGATAGTC
GCAGCATCATGGACGTGGCCGTTTTCCGTCTGTCGAAGCGTGACCGACGAGCTGGCGAGGTGATCCGCTA
CGAGCTTCCAGACGGGCACGTAGAGGTTTCCGCAGGGCCGGCCGGCATGGCCAGTGTGTGGGATTACGAC
CTGGTACTGATGGCGGTTTCCCATCTAACCGAATCCATGAACCGATACCGGGAAGGGAAGGGAGACAAGC
CCGGCCGCGTGTTCCGTCCACACGTTGCGGACGTACTCAAGTTCTGCCGGCGAGCCGATGGCGGAAAGCA
GAAAGACGACCTGGTAGAAACCTGCATTCGGTTAAACACCACGCACGTTGCCATGCAGCGTACGAAGAAG
GCCAAGAACGGCCGCCTGGTGACGGTATCCGAGGGTGAAGCCTTGATTAGCCGCTACAAGATCGTAAAGA
GCGAAACCGGGCGGCCGGAGTACATCGAGATCGAGCTAGCTGATTGGATGTACCGCGAGATCACAGAAGG
CAAGAACCCGGACGTGCTGACGGTTCACCCCGATTACTTTTTGATCGATCCCGGCATCGGCCGTTTTCTC
TACCGCCTGGCACGCCGCGCCGCAGGCAAGGCAGAAGCCAGATGGTTGTTCAAGACGATCTACGAACGCA
GTGGCAGCGCCGGAGAGTTCAAGAAGTTCTGTTTCACCGTGCGCAAGCTGATCGGGTCAAATGACCTGCC
GGAGTACGATTTGAAGGAGGAGGCGGGGCAGGCTGGCCCGATCCTAGTCATGCGCTACCGCAACCTGATC
GAGGGCGAAGCATCCGCCGGTTCCTAATGTACGGAGCAGATGCTAGGGCAAATTGCCCTAGCAGGGGAAA
AAGGTCGAAAAGGACTCTTTCCTGTGGATAGCACGTACATTGGGAACCCAAAGCCGTACATTGGGAACCG
GAACCCGTACATTGGGAACCCAAAGCCGTACATTGGGAACCGGTCACACATGTAAGTGACTGATATAAAA
GAGAAAAAAGGCGATTTTTCCGCCTAAAACTCTTTAAAACTTATTAAAACTCTTAAAACCCGCCTGGCCT
GTGCATAACTGTCTGGCCAGCGCACAGCCGAAGTGCTGCAAAAAGCGCCTACCCTTCGGTCGCTGCGCTC
CCTACGCCCCGCCGCTTCGCGTCGGCCTATCGCGGCCGCTGGCCGCTCAAAAATGGCTGGCCTACGGCCA
GGCAATCTACCAGGGCGCGGACAAGCCGCGCCGTCGCCACTCGACCGCCGGCGCCCACATCAAGGCACCC
TGCCTCGCGCGTTTCGGTGATGACGGTGAAAACCTCTGACACATGCAGCTCCCGGTGACGGTCACAGCTT
GTCTGTAAGCGGATGCCGGGAGCAGACAAGCCCGTCAGGGCGCGTCAGCGGGTGTTGGCGGGTGTCGGGG
CGCAGCCATGACCCAGTCACGTAGCGATAGCGGAGTGTATACTGGCTTAACTATGCGGCATCAGAGCAGA
TTGTACTGAGAGTGCACCATATGCGGTGTGAAATACCGCACAGATGCGTAAGGAGAAAATACCGCATCAG
GCGCTCATCCGCTTCCTCGCTCACTGACTCGCTGCGCTCGGTCGTTCGGCTGCGGCGAGCGGTATCAGCT
CACTCAAAGGCGGTAATACGGTTATCCACAGAATCAGGGGATAACGCAGGAAAGAACATGTGAGCAAAAG
GCCAGCAAAAGGCCAGGAACCGTAAAAAGGCCGCGTTGCTGGCGTTTTTCCATAGGCTCCGCCCCCCTGA
CGAGCATCACAAAAATCGACGCTCAAGTCAGAGGTGGCGAAACCCGACAGGACTATAAAGATACCAGGCG
TTTCCCCCTGGAAGCTCCCTCGTGCGCTCTCCTGTTCCGACCCTGCCGCTTACCGGATACCTGTCCGCCT
TTCTCCCTTCGGGAAGCGTGGCGCTTTCTCATAGCTCACGCTGTAGGTATCTCAGTTCGGTGTAGGTCGT
TCGCTCCAAGCTGGGCTGTGTGCACGAACCCCCCGTTCAGCCCGACCGCTGCGCCTTATCCGGTAACTAT
CGTCTTGAGTCCAACCCGGTAAGACACGACTTATCGCCACTGGCAGCAGCCACTGGTAACAGGATTAGCA
GAGCGAGGTATGTAGGCGGTGCTACAGAGTTCTTGAAGTGGTGGCCTAACTACGGCTACACTAGAAGGAC
AGTATTTGGTATCTGCGCTCTGCTGAAGCCAGTTACCTTCGGAAAAAGAGTTGGTAGCTCTTGATCCGGC
AAACAAACCACCGCTGGTAGCGGTGGTTTTTTTGTTTGCAAGCAGCAGATTACGCGCAGAAAAAAAGGAT
CTCAAGAAGATCCTTTGATCTTTTCTACGGGGTCTGACGCTCAGTGGAACGAAAACTCACGTTAAGGGAT
TTTGGTCATGCATTCTAGGTGATTAGAAAAACTCATCGAGCATCAAATGAAACTGCAATTTATTCATATC
AGGATTATCAATACCATATTTTTGAAAAAGCCGTTTCTGTAATGAAGGAGAAAACTCACCGAGGCAGTTC
CATAGGATGGCAAGATCCTGGTATCGGTCTGCGATTCCGACTCGTCCAACATCAATACAACCTATTAATT
TCCCCTCGTCAAAAATAAGGTTATCAAGTGAGAAATCACCATGAGTGACGACTGAATCCGGTGAGAATGG
CAAAAGTTTATGCATTTCTTTCCAGACTTGTTCAACAGGCCAGCCATTACGCTCGTCATCAAAATCACTC
GCATCAACCAAACCGTTATTCATTCGTGATTGCGCCTGAGCGAGTCGAAATACGCGATCGCTGTTAAAAG
GACAATTACAAACAGGAATCGAATGCAACCGGCGCAGGAACACTGCCAGCGCATCAACAATATTTTCACC
TGAATCAGGATATTCTTCTAATACCTGGAATGCTGTTTTCCCTGGGATCGCAGTGGTGAGTAACCATGCA
TCATCAGGAGTACGGATAAAATGCTTGATGGTCGGAAGAGGCATAAATTCCGTCAGCCAGTTTAGTCTGA
CCATCTCATCTGTAACATCATTGGCAACGCTACCTTTGCCATGTTTCAGAAACAACTCTGGCGCATCGGG
CTTCCCATACAATCGGTAGATTGTCGCACCTGATTGCCCGACATTATCGCGAGCCCATTTATACCCATAT
AAATCAGCATCCATGTTGGAATTTAATCGCGGCCTTGAGCAAGACGTTTCCCGTTGAATATGGCTCAT
