Features (pLannotate 1.2.2; 19 found; start..end, strand, type, name):
    148..247     -  misc_feature   bom (fragment): basis of mobility region from pBR322
   2372..2396    -  misc_feature   LB T-DNA repeat: left border repeat from nopaline C58 T-DNA
   2829..3644    +  CDS            KanR: aminoglycoside phosphotransferase; aph(3')-Ia; confers resistance to kanamycin in bacteria or G418 (Geneticin®) in eukaryotes
   3732..4320    +  rep_origin     ori: high-copy-number ColE1/pMB1/pBR322/pUC origin of replication
   4506..4646    -  misc_feature   bom: basis of mobility region from pBR322
   4748..4787    -  CDS            rop (fragment): Rop protein, which maintains plasmids at low copy number; rop
   4990..5184    -  rep_origin     pVS1 oriV: origin of replication for the Pseudomonas plasmid pVS1 (Heeb et al., 2000)
   5250..6323    -  CDS            pVS1 RepA: replication protein from the Pseudomonas plasmid pVS1 (Heeb et al., 2000)
   6752..7381    -  CDS            pVS1 StaA: stability protein from the Pseudomonas plasmid pVS1 (Heeb et al., 2000)
   7941..8342    -  CDS            Y4CG_SINFN (fragment): Protein inferred from homology: Swiss-Prot protein existence level 3. From Sinorhizobium fredii (strain NBRC 101917 / NGR234).
   8682..8706    -  misc_feature   RB T-DNA repeat: right border repeat from nopaline C58 T-DNA
   8732..8753    +  protein_bind   attB2 (fragment): mutant version of attB; recombination site for the Gateway® BP reaction BP Clonase™
   8765..8840    -  misc_RNA       gRNA scaffold: guide RNA scaffold for the Streptococcus pyogenes CRISPR/Cas9 system
   8848..8889    +  CDS            lacI (fragment): lac repressor; lacI; The lac repressor binds to the lac operator to inhibit transcription in E. coli. This inhibition can be relieved by adding lactose or isopropyl-β-D-thiogalactopyranoside (IPTG).
   8902..8923    +  protein_bind   CAP binding site: CAP binding activates transcription in the presence of cAMP. E. coli catabolite activator protein
   8938..8968    +  promoter       lac promoter: promoter for the E. coli lac operon
   8976..8992    +  protein_bind   lac operator: The lac repressor binds to the lac operator to inhibit transcription in E. coli. This inhibition can be relieved by adding lactose or isopropyl-β-D-thiogalactopyranoside (IPTG). lac repressor encoded by lacI
   9029..9085    -  misc_feature   MCS: pUC18/19 multiple cloning site
   9082..139     +  CDS            lacZα (fragment) (across the origin): LacZα fragment of β-galactosidase; lacZ fragment
>Addgene plasmid #136136 | L1_lacZgRNA-Ck3 | addgene full sequence | sequence record 275264 | Addgene NGS Result
TTACAACGTCGTGACTGGGAAAACCCTGGCGTTACCCAACTTAATCGCCTTGCAGCACATCCCCCTTTCG
CCAGCTGGCGTAATAGCGAAGAGGCCTGCGCCGATCGCCCTTCCCAACAGTTGCGCAGCCTGAATGGCGG
ATGAGCGCCTGATGCGGTATTTTCTCCTTACGCATCTGTGCGGTATTTCACACCGCATATGGTGCACTCT
CAGTACAATCTGCTCTGATGCCGCATAGTTAAGCCAGCCCCGACACCCGCCAACACCCGCTGACGCGCCC
TGACGGGCTTGTCTGCTCCCGGCATCCGCTTACAGACAAGCTGTGGAAGACATCGAGAGGCTGGGTGCAA
CTCTGCTTTATATCCACCATTATTCAGTTCTTCACTAAACGTATGGTGCAATAAATGAGGCCAGCGCCAC
GTGTCTCAACTGTGGTCATTCTTCGATCCACTGTGCACTGTTTGTTGTCTCAAGAAGTCAGATTCTGGAC
CCAGGAAGAAACAAGAAGGTGGATAAATCGACCACTCAAAAGTTCTGAAACAAGTGACTGACTAGTGAAC
AGCAGTTCATAAATTCCATATGGTTCGGGGAGACAGAGAAAGAGAGCAATCCGAACTCCAAGGAAACTAG
CCGGATACATCTCTCGTGACGCTTCGACTTTTTTCTTATTTTTGTGCAGTTGCGTCACTCTGAGCCATCA
AAGGGAGAACTGAAAAGGCTGTGAAGTGACTATGCGCGCGACTTAAGGTACCTGGGCATGCATAGAAGCA
CAAGAAAGTTTCTTGGAATAAGCTCTTGCAGAGATATGAGATAGAACTTGCGTTGAGGAGTGTACTAGAG
TGTTCGGAATTTGTTCCCATACATATATGTACTGTACTATAGTTTGACAAACATGGAGAGTGAATAGACG
AAGGTCCTCTTATACTAACCGCCACTATATTGGGATGCAAAAATTGATCACGATGGGGACTTGTACATAG
AGAATTAATTTGTTTGTTTTTTAGTTTAGGATGTTTAATAATCTCACTGTCTAATGTCAGGTGGTTGTGT
TTTTACTTTGTAGTTTGCGTGTGTGTGTGTGTCTGGTTTTCGTTTCTATTTGTAAATCGTCAGACAATTA
AAGATATTGGAATAGAAAGTTGTGAGTTTTTTGCTAGTTGAAGGGTTTCTATAGTTCTCGTTTGAACTGT
GAGAGATCACGAAGTTTATGATTTTGCTTATAGAGTGATACGTTATGGACTGCATTTTATCTGTATATTT
GACACCAGTAAGTACAGAATGCTCTATAAAAAGAAATTAAGTTTTCAGAGTAAAATGAAATAAGATTGCA
CATATTCATATTATATTTACATCATATGTGATGATTTTTTGAAAATTTTCTTCGATATTGTGGATTGTTG
ACATATTTGAAAATAAATTTTTAACTCTTACATATAAATCTTCCATAGGTTTTTTTTGACAATCCACAAT
ATACTTTCTCAAAGAAAAACATAAATCATGTTTTTTTCCATAAAAAATAAATAAATTTGCAAGATGTATG
TGTCAAATAGTTGATTGGATTAAAATAAAAGCCCATTCACCTTGAAACTATGTTAAATTTTTGTGAAAAT
CAAGATAAACCGACTTTTTATAGTCAGATTGTTAAATTCTAATTGAGACTTGCATGTGTTATTTATCTTA
ATTATTCATGAAAAATCTGATTATATTTTTTATTAATCAGCACATAAGTTTGTGAAATTTTATGATCAAT
CCGATTCATCAAGTTGAAGATATATTACAAGCTAATGAGTATAACACATTAACTAGCATTGTTCAATTGT
TATTGATACTATGTATGTAGTTTAGAAAAATTAAAATGAGATGTAGATGATGCAGTTTTGACACATCTTA
AACATGTAGCCTGGATTAATTTACAAATTTTTGTAGTCAATCAGTAATATGATTGTATTTTTCTTGAAAT
TTACAACAAAAATGTGCTTTTGAAACTATTATTGTTGTTATTTTATCTTCAAGTTTTTTTTCTAAAAAAT
TATAAACAATGAGAGTATGATAGGAAAATTTGTTTTTTTCATTAAAAAGCATTATGATAGCTGAGTTTGC
GATGTTTTGAGCTAAAAAATATTTAAATAAATAAAGATATAAACATATTTTGTCTCGTGGGTTAAAATAT
ATATGAAAGATCTTAGTATAACATTATGAAACTGATATGTAATATATGATCTAATAATAAATTAAAATTT
GATCAAATTTTTTAACGAGTTCAATTTTTTTTAAAGTTATTATCATGACGTATTAGACTTATGAGAAAGA
AAAATTGATCTTTAAAAATCTCTTTTGAATGAATACTCCTGTATGAAGAGCAATTCGTTATGTTTACACC
ACAATATATCCTGCCACCAGCCAGCCAACAGCTCCCCGACCGGCAGCTCGGCACAAAATCACCACTCGAT
ACAGGCAGCCCATCAGTCCGGGACGGCGTCAGCGGGAGAGCCGTTGTAAGGCGGCAGACTTTGCTCATGT
TACCGATGCTATTCGGAAGAACGGCAACTAAGCTGCCGGGTTTGAAACACGGATGATCTCGCGGAGGGTA
GCATGTTGATTGTAACGATGACAGAGCGTTGCTGCCTGTGATCACCGCGGTTTCAAAATCGGCTCCGTCG
ATACTATGTTATACGCCAACTTTGAAAACAACTTTGAAAAAGCTGTTTTCTGGTATTTAAGGTTTTAGAA
TGCAAGGAACAGTGAATTGGAGTTCGTCTTGTTATAATTAGCTTCTTGGGGTATCTTTAAATACTGTAGA
AAAGAGGAAGGAAATAATAAGTTCTGTTATGAGCCATATTCAACGGGAAACGTCTTGCTCAAGGCCGCGA
TTAAATTCCAACATGGATGCTGATTTATATGGGTATAAATGGGCTCGCGATAATGTCGGGCAATCAGGTG
CGACAATCTACCGATTGTATGGGAAGCCCGATGCGCCAGAGTTGTTTCTGAAACATGGCAAAGGTAGCGT
TGCCAATGATGTTACAGATGAGATGGTCAGACTAAACTGGCTGACGGAATTTATGCCTCTTCCGACCATC
AAGCATTTTATCCGTACTCCTGATGATGCATGGTTACTCACCACTGCGATCCCAGGGAAAACAGCATTCC
AGGTATTAGAAGAATATCCTGATTCAGGTGAAAATATTGTTGATGCGCTGGCAGTGTTCCTGCGCCGGTT
GCATTCGATTCCTGTTTGTAATTGTCCTTTTAACAGCGATCGCGTATTTCGACTCGCTCAGGCGCAATCA
CGAATGAATAACGGTTTGGTTGATGCGAGTGATTTTGATGACGAGCGTAATGGCTGGCCTGTTGAACAAG
TCTGGAAAGAAATGCATAAACTTTTGCCATTCTCACCGGATTCAGTCGTCACTCATGGTGATTTCTCACT
TGATAACCTTATTTTTGACGAGGGGAAATTAATAGGTTGTATTGATGTTGGACGAGTCGGAATCGCAGAC
CGATACCAGGATCTTGCCATCCTATGGAACTGCCTCGGTGAGTTTTCTCCTTCATTACAGAAACGGCTTT
TTCAAAAATATGGTATTGATAATCCTGATATGAATAAATTGCAGTTTCATTTGATGCTCGATGAGTTTTT
CTAATCACCTAGAATGCATGACCAAAATCCCTTAACGTGAGTTTTCGTTCCACTGAGCGTCAGACCCCGT
AGAAAAGATCAAAGGATCTTCTTGAGATCCTTTTTTTCTGCGCGTAATCTGCTGCTTGCAAACAAAAAAA
CCACCGCTACCAGCGGTGGTTTGTTTGCCGGATCAAGAGCTACCAACTCTTTTTCCGAAGGTAACTGGCT
TCAGCAGAGCGCAGATACCAAATACTGTCCTTCTAGTGTAGCCGTAGTTAGGCCACCACTTCAAGAACTC
TGTAGCACCGCCTACATACCTCGCTCTGCTAATCCTGTTACCAGTGGCTGCTGCCAGTGGCGATAAGTTG
TGTCTTACCGGGTTGGACTCAAGACGATAGTTACCGGATAAGGCGCAGCGGTCGGGCTGAACGGGGGGTT
CGTGCACACAGCCCAGCTTGGAGCGAACGACCTACACCGAACTGAGATACCTACAGCGTGAGCTATGAGA
AAGCGCCACGCTTCCCGAAGGGAGAAAGGCGGACAGGTATCCGGTAAGCGGCAGGGTCGGAACAGGAGAG
CGCACGAGGGAGCTTCCAGGGGGAAACGCCTGGTATCTTTATAGTCCTGTCGGGTTTCGCCACCTCTGAC
TTGAGCGTCGATTTTTGTGATGCTCGTCAGGGGGGCGGAGCCTATGGAAAAACGCCAGCAACGCGGCCTT
TTTACGGTTCCTGGCCTTTTGCTGGCCTTTTGCTCACATGTTCTTTCCTGCGTTATCCCCTGATTCTGTG
GATAACCGTATTACCGCCTTTGAGTGAGCTGATACCGCTCGCCGCAGCCGAACGACCGAGCGCAGCGAGT
CAGTGAGCGAGGAAGCGGATGAGCGCCTGATGCGGTATTTTCTCCTTACGCATCTGTGCGGTATTTCACA
CCGCATATGGTGCACTCTCAGTACAATCTGCTCTGATGCCGCATAGTTAAGCCAGTATACACTCCGCTAT
CGCTACGTGACTGGGTCATGGCTGCGCCCCGACACCCGCCAACACCCGCTGACGCGCCCTGACGGGCTTG
TCTGCTCCCGGCATCCGCTTACAGACAAGCTGTGACCGTCACCGGGAGCTGCATGTGTCAGAGGTTTTCA
CCGTCATCACCGAAACGCGCGAGGCAGGGTGCCTTGATGTGGGCGCCGGCGGTCGAGTGGCGACGGCGCG
GCTTGTCCGCGCCCTGGTAGATTGCCTGGCCGTAGGCCAGCCATTTTTGAGCGGCCAGCGGCCGCGATAG
GCCGACGCGAAGCGGCGGGGCGTAGGGAGCGCAGCGACCGAAGGGTAGGCGCTTTTTGCAGCACTTCGGC
TGTGCGCTGGCCAGACAGTTATGCACAGGCCAGGCGGGTTTTAAGAGTTTTAATAAGTTTTAAAGAGTTT
TAGGCGGAAAAATCGCCTTTTTTCTCTTTTATATCAGTCACTTACATGTGTGACCGGTTCCCAATGTACG
GCTTTGGGTTCCCAATGTACGGGTTCCGGTTCCCAATGTACGGCTTTGGGTTCCCAATGTACGTGCTATC
CACAGGAAAGAGTCCTTTTCGACCTTTTTCCCCTGCTAGGGCAATTTGCCCTAGCATCTGCTCCGTACAT
TAGGAACCGGCGGATGCTTCGCCCTCGATCAGGTTGCGGTAGCGCATGACTAGGATCGGGCCAGCCTGCC
CCGCCTCCTCCTTCAAATCGTACTCCGGCAGGTCATTTGACCCGATCAGCTTGCGCACGGTGAAACAGAA
CTTCTTGAACTCTCCGGCGCTGCCACTGCGTTCGTAGATCGTCTTGAACAACCATCTGGCTTCTGCCTTG
CCTGCGGCGCGGCGTGCCAGGCGGTAGAGAAAACGGCCGATGCCGGGATCGATCAAAAAGTAATCGGGGT
GAACCGTCAGCACGTCCGGGTTCTTGCCTTCTGTGATCTCGCGGTACATCCAATCAGCTAGCTCGATCTC
GATGTACTCCGGCCGCCCGGTTTCGCTCTTTACGATCTTGTAGCGGCTAATCAAGGCTTCACCCTCGGAT
ACCGTCACCAGGCGGCCGTTCTTGGCCTTCTTCGTACGCTGCATGGCAACGTGCGTGGTGTTTAACCGAA
TGCAGGTTTCTACCAGGTCGTCTTTCTGCTTTCCGCCATCGGCTCGCCGGCAGAACTTGAGTACGTCCGC
AACGTGTGGACGGAACACGCGGCCGGGCTTGTCTCCCTTCCCTTCCCGGTATCGGTTCATGGATTCGGTT
AGATGGGAAACCGCCATCAGTACCAGGTCGTAATCCCACACACTGGCCATGCCGGCCGGCCCTGCGGAAA
CCTCTACGTGCCCGTCTGGAAGCTCGTAGCGGATCACCTCGCCAGCTCGTCGGTCACGCTTCGACAGACG
GAAAACGGCCACGTCCATGATGCTGCGACTATCGCGGGTGCCCACGTCATAGAGCATCGGAACGAAAAAA
TCTGGTTGCTCGTCGCCCTTGGGCGGCTTCCTAATCGACGGCGCACCGGCTGCCGGCGGTTGCCGGGATT
CTTTGCGGATTCGATCAGCGGCCGCTTGCCACGATTCACCGGGGCGTGCTTCTGCCTCGATGCGTTGCCG
CTGGGCGGCCTGCGCGGCCTTCAACTTCTCCACCAGGTCATCACCCAGCGCCGCGCCGATTTGTACCGGG
CCGGATGGTTTGCGACCGCTCACGCCGATTCCTCGGGCTTGGGGGTTCCAGTGCCATTGCAGGGCCGGCA
GGCAACCCAGCCGCTTACGCCTGGCCAACCGCCCGTTCCTCCACACATGGGGCATTCCACGGCGTCGGTG
CCTGGTTGTTCTTGATTTTCCATGCCGCCTCCTTTAGCCGCTAAAATTCATCTACTCATTTATTCATTTG
CTCATTTACTCTGGTAGCTGCGCGATGTATTCAGATAGCAGCTCGGTAATGGTCTTGCCTTGGCGTACCG
CGTACATCTTCAGCTTGGTGTGATCCTCCGCCGGCAACTGAAAGTTGACCCGCTTCATGGCTGGCGTGTC
TGCCAGGCTGGCCAACGTTGCAGCCTTGCTGCTGCGTGCGCTCGGACGGCCGGCACTTAGCGTGTTTGTG
CTTTTGCTCATTTTCTCTTTACCTCATTAACTCAAATGAGTTTTGATTTAATTTCAGCGGCCAGCGCCTG
GACCTCGCGGGCAGCGTCGCCCTCGGGTTCTGATTCAAGAACGGTTGTGCCGGCGGCGGCAGTGCCTGGG
TAGCTCACGCGCTGCGTGATACGGGACTCAAGAATGGGCAGCTCGTACCCGGCCAGCGCCTCGGCAACCT
CACCGCCGATGCGCGTGCCTTTGATCGCCCGCGACACGACAAAGGCCGCTTGTAGCCTTCCATCCGTGAC
CTCAATGCGCTGCTTAACCAGCTCCACCAGGTCGGCGGTGGCCCATATGTCGTAAGGGCTTGGCTGCACC
GGAATCAGCACGAAGTCGGCTGCCTTGATCGCGGACACAGCCAAGTCCGCCGCCTGGGGCGCTCCGTCGA
TCACTACGAAGTCGCGCCGGCCGATGGCCTTCACGTCGCGGTCAATCGTCGGGCGGTCGATGCCGACAAC
GGTTAGCGGTTGATCTTCCCGCACGGCCGCCCAATCGCGGGCACTGCCCTGGGGATCGGAATCGACTAAC
AGAACATCGGCCCCGGCGAGTTGCAGGGCGCGGGCTAGATGGGTTGCGATGGTCGTCTTGCCTGACCCGC
CTTTCTGGTTAAGTACAGCGATAACCTTCATGCGTTCCCCTTGCGTATTTGTTTATTTACTCATCGCATC
ATATACGCAGCGACCGCATGACGCAAGCTGTTTTACTCAAATACACATCACCTTTTTAGACGGCGGCGCT
CGGTTTCTTCAGCGGCCAAGCTGGCCGGCCAGGCCGCCAGCTTGGCATCAGACAAACCGGCCAGGATTTC
ATGCAGCCGCACGGTTGAGAGGTGCGCGGGCGGCTCGAACACGTACCCGGCCGCGATCATCTCCGCCTCG
ATCTCTTCGGTAATGAAAAACGGTTCGTCCTGGCCGTCCTGGTGCGGTTTCATGCTTGTTCCTCTTGGCG
TTCATTCTCGGCGGCCGCCAGGGCGTCGGCCTCGGTCAATGCGTCCTCACGGAAGGCACCGCGCCGCCTG
GCCTCGGTGGGCGTCACTTCCTCGCTGCGCTCAAGTGCGCGGTACAGGGTCGAGCGATGCACGCCAAGCA
GTGCAGCCGCCTCTTTCACGGTGCGGCCTTCCTGGTCGATCAGCTCGCGGGCGTGCGCGATCTGTGCCGG
GGTGAGGGTAGGGCGGGGGCCAAACTTCACGCCTCGGGCCTTGGCGGCCTCGCGCCCGCTCCGGGTGCGG
TCGATGATTAGGGAACGCTCGAACTCGGCAATGCCGGCGAACACGGTCAACACCATGCGGCCGGCCGGCG
TGGTGGTGTCGGCCCACGGCTCTGCCAGGCTACGCAGGCCCGCGCCGGCCTCCTGGATGCGCTCGGCAAT
GTCCAGTAGGTCGCGGGTGCTGCGGGCCAGGCGGTCTAGCCTGGTCACTGTCACAACGTCGCCAGGGCGT
AGGTGGTCAAGCATCCTGGCCAGCTCCGGGCGGTCGCGCCTGGTGCCGGTGATCTTCTCGGAAAACAGCT
TGGTGCAGCCGGCCGCGTGCAGTTCGGCCCGTTGGTTGGTCAAGTCCTGGTCGTCGGTGCTGACGCGGGC
ATAGCCCAGCAGGCCAGCGGCGGCGCTCTTGTTCATGGCGTAATGTCTCCGGTTCTAGTCGCAAGTATTC
TACTTTATGCGACTAAAACACGCGACAAGAAAACGCCAGGAAAAGGGCAGGGCGGCAGCCTGTCGCGTAA
CTTAGGACTTGTGCGACATGTCGTTTTCAGATGACGGCTGCACTGAACGTCAGAAGCCGACTGCACTATA
GCAGCGGAGGGGTTGGATCAAAGTACTTTGATCCCGAGGGGAACCCTGTGGTTGGCATGCACATACAAAT
GGACGAACGGATAAACCTTTTCACGCCCTTTTAAATATCCGATTATTCTAATAAACGCTCTTTTCTCTTA
GGTTTACCCGCCAATATATCCTGTCAGAATTGCTCTTCACTGTAGCGGCCAACTTTGTACAAGAAAGCTG
GGTCTAGAAAAAAAGCACCGACTCGGTGCCACTTTTTCAAGTTGATAACGGACTAGCCTTATTTTAACTT
GCTATTTCTAGCTCTAAAACGTCTTCCCAGCTGGCACGACAGGTTTCCCGACTGGAAAGCGGGCAGTGAG
CGCAACGCAATTAATGTGAGTTAGCTCACTCATTAGGCACCCCAGGCTTTACACTATATGCTTCCGGCTC
GTATGTTGTGTGGAATTGTGAGCGGATAACAATTTCACACAGGAAACAGCTATGACCATGATTACGCCAA
GCTTGCATGCCTGCAGGTCGACTCTAGAGGATCCCCGGGTACCGAGCTCGAATTCACTGGCCGTCGTT
